Addgene plasmid #230559: AiP20050 - pAAV-AiE3093m-minBG-SYFP2-WPRE3-BGHpA
Purpose: AiE3093m is an enhancer sequence, designed to drive AAV-mediated transgene expression in specific populations of brain cells
Depositing lab: Allen Institute for Brain Science & Bosiljka Tasic. Depositing organization: Allen Institute. Publication: A suite of enhancer AAVs and transgenic mouse lines for genetic access to cortical cell types. Ben-Simon Y, Hooper M, Narayan S, Daigle TL, Dwivedi D, Way SW, Oster A, Stafford DA, Mich JK, Taormina MJ, Martinez RA, Opitz-Araya X, Roth JR, Alexander JR, Allen S, Amster A, Arbuckle J, Ayala A, Baker PM, Bakken TE, Barcelli T, Barta S, Bendrick J, Bertagnolli D, Bielstein C, Bishwakarma P, Bowlus J, Boyer G, Brouner K, Casian B, Casper T, Chakka AB, Chakrabarty R, Chance RK, Chavan S, Clark M, Colbert K, Collman F, Daniel S, Departee M, DiValentin P, Donadio N, Dotson N, Egdorf T, Fliss T, Gabitto M, Garcia J, Gary A, Gasperini M, Gloe J, Goldy J, Gore BB, Graybuck L, Greisman N, Haeseleer F, Halterman C, Haradon Z, Hastings SD, Helback O, Ho W, Hockemeyer D, Huang C, Huff S, Hunker A, Johansen N, Jones D, Juneau Z, Kalmbach B, Kannan M, Khem S, Kussick E, Kutsal R, Larsen R, Lee C, Lee AY, Leibly M, Lenz GH, Li S, Liang E, Lusk N, Madigan Z, Malloy J, Malone J, McCue R, Melchor J, Mollenkopf T, Moosman S, Morin E, Newman D, Ng L, Ngo K, Omstead V, Otto S, Oyama A, Pena N, Pham T, Phillips E, Pom CA, Potekhina L, Ransford S, Ray PL, Rette D, Reynoldson C, Rimorin C, Rocha D, Ruiz A, Sanchez REA, Sawyer L, Sedeno-Cortes A, Sevigny JP, Shapovalova N, Shepard N, Shulga L, Sigler AR, Siverts L, Soliman S, Somasundaram S, Staats B, Stewart K, Szelenyi E, Tieu M, Trader C, Tran A, van Velthoven CTJ, Walker M, Wang Y, Weed N, Wirthlin M, Wood T, Wynalda B, Yao Z, Zhou T, Ariza J, Dee N, Reding M, Ronellenfitch K, Mufti S, Sunkin SM, Smith KA, Esposito L, Waters J, Thyagarajan B, Yao S, Lein ES, Zeng H, Levi BP, Ngai J, Ting JT, Tasic B. Cell. 2025 May 16:S0092-8674(25)00513-6. doi: 10.1016/j.cell.2025.05.002. PubMed 40403729.
Backbone
  Vector backbone: pAAV2
  Vector type: AAV
Growth in bacteria
  Bacterial resistance: Ampicillin, 100 μg/mL
  Growth temperature: 37°C
  Growth strain: NEB Stable
  Copy number: High Copy
Gene/Insert
  Gene/Insert name: SYFP2
  Species: Synthetic
  Promoter: minBG
  Cloning method: Gibson Cloning
Terms and licenses: Academic/Nonprofit Terms; Industry Terms: Not Available to Industry
How to cite: AiP20050 - pAAV-AiE3093m-minBG-SYFP2-WPRE3-BGHpA was a gift from Allen Institute for Brain Science & Bosiljka Tasic (Addgene plasmid # 230559 ; http://n2t.net/addgene:230559 ; RRID:Addgene_230559)
