[The description below was written by a language model from this plasmid's Addgene catalogue record and pLannotate feature annotations shown in this document.]
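Description:
AiP20050 - pAAV-AiE3093m-minBG-SYFP2-WPRE3-BGHpA is an AAV transfer plasmid built on a pAAV2 backbone and intended for packaging a reporter genome into recombinant adeno-associated virus for delivery to brain tissue. The sequenced plasmid is about 4.6 kb and is maintained in bacteria through a high-copy ColE1/pUC-type origin with ampicillin selection from an AmpR (β-lactamase) cassette under its own promoter. An f1 phage origin is also present in the backbone, along with small remnants of pBR322 bom and rop sequences. The expression cassette is bounded by AAV2 inverted terminal repeats, which provide the cis signals for genome replication and encapsidation. The downstream ITR is annotated in full, whereas the upstream one is detected only as short fragments in the feature table.

The payload couples the AiE3093m enhancer to the minimal minBG promoter, which drives SYFP2, a rapidly maturing monomeric yellow fluorescent protein derived from Aequorea victoria. A minimal promoter has little activity alone, so reporter expression is meant to reflect the cell-type specificity of the enhancer. Neither the enhancer nor minBG is annotated in the feature table, but the unannotated stretch between the upstream ITR and the SYFP2 coding sequence is where they would lie. Downstream, WPRE3, a shortened woodchuck hepatitis virus posttranscriptional element detected as two WPRE fragments, boosts transcript expression, and a bovine growth hormone polyadenylation signal terminates the transcript. According to the record, the enhancer is designed to drive AAV-mediated transgene expression in specific populations of brain cells, but the target population is not stated. The construct belongs to a collection of enhancer AAVs for genetic access to cortical cell types.
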