Features (pLannotate 1.2.2; 14 found; start..end, strand, type, name):
     12..39      +  repeat_region  AAV2 ITR (fragment): inverted terminal repeat of adeno-associated virus serotype 2 inverted
     68..95      +  repeat_region  AAV2 ITR (fragment): inverted terminal repeat of adeno-associated virus serotype 2 inverted
    645..1361    +  CDS            SYFP2: SYFP2 is a basic (constitutively fluorescent) yellow fluorescent protein published in 2006, derived from Aequorea victoria. It is reported to be a very rapidly-maturing monomer with moderate acid sensitivity.
   1401..1558    +  misc_feature   WPRE (fragment): woodchuck hepatitis virus posttranscriptional regulatory element
   1564..1644    +  misc_feature   WPRE (fragment): woodchuck hepatitis virus posttranscriptional regulatory element
   1661..1772    +  polyA_signal   bGH poly(A) signal: bovine growth hormone polyadenylation signal
   1890..2030    +  repeat_region  AAV2 ITR: inverted terminal repeat of adeno-associated virus serotype 2 inverted
   2035..2086    -  misc_feature   bom (fragment): basis of mobility region from pBR322
   2105..2560    +  rep_origin     f1 ori (sequence partly withheld): f1 bacteriophage origin of replication; arrow indicates direction of (+) strand synthesis
   2561..2610    -  misc_feature   bom (fragment): basis of mobility region from pBR322
   2712..2747    -  CDS            rop (fragment): Rop protein, which maintains plasmids at low copy number; rop
   2842..2946    +  promoter       AmpR promoter: bla
   2947..3807    +  CDS            AmpR: β-lactamase; bla; confers resistance to ampicillin, carbenicillin, and related antibiotics
   3978..4566    +  rep_origin     ori: high-copy-number ColE1/pMB1/pBR322/pUC origin of replication
>Addgene plasmid #230559 | AiP20050 - pAAV-AiE3093m-minBG-SYFP2-WPRE3-BGHpA | addgene full sequence | sequence record 461965 | Addgene NGS Result
CCTGCAGGCAGCTGCGCGCTCGCTCGCTCACTGAGGCCGCCCGGGCGTCGGGCGACCTTTGGTCGCCCGG
CCTCAGTGAGCGAGCGAGCGCGCAGAGAGGGAGTGGCCAACTCCATCACTAGGGGTTCCTGCGGCCGCAC
GCGTCTATTCCAAAATGTAAAATTCATTTAAAAAGAAATGGAGAAAGACGCCGTGCTTCCAGAGGAGACT
TTGAAACCGGAGCCTTTGGTTCCCATGACAGCCTCCTAACGACACTATTATATAAAATCCAGAGAAGATA
CTAAAAACAGAATATGCAAATTAGAGAGGGGTGGGTCCGTGGAGGAGACAGGTAGGGGAGATGGCCCCCC
ATGCAAGGGGGCTGTGCTGGAGGAAGCTTCCGGAACACTGAGGGTGGCTGGGGACAGCACGGTGCCCTCA
CGCATGAGCCTGACTCCTGGGCCTTGTACAGCGTACAGCGTGCAGCTGGGGCTGGACTGAAAGTCAGCAG
CCGCTTTACGGGTGGAAAGAAAACCAGAAGTGATGAAAGAAAGAAGCCGCCGGCGGAGCTCGGGCTGGGC
ATAAAAGTCAGGGCAGAGCCATCTATTGCTTACATTTGCTTCTGGGATCCAGATCTTTCGAAGCTAGCGC
TACCGGTCGCCACCATGGTGAGCAAGGGCGAGGAGCTGTTCACCGGGGTGGTGCCCATCCTGGTCGAGCT
GGACGGCGACGTAAACGGCCACAAGTTCAGCGTGTCCGGCGAGGGCGAGGGCGATGCCACCTACGGCAAG
CTGACCCTGAAGCTGATCTGCACCACCGGCAAGCTGCCCGTGCCCTGGCCCACCCTCGTGACCACCCTGG
GCTACGGCGTGCAGTGCTTCGCCCGCTACCCCGACCACATGAAGCAGCACGACTTCTTCAAGTCCGCCAT
GCCCGAAGGCTACGTCCAGGAGCGCACCATCTTCTTCAAGGACGACGGCAACTACAAGACCCGCGCCGAG
GTGAAGTTCGAGGGCGACACCCTGGTGAACCGCATCGAGCTGAAGGGCATCGACTTCAAGGAGGACGGCA
ACATCCTGGGGCACAAGCTGGAGTACAACTACAACAGCCACAACGTCTATATCACCGCCGACAAGCAGAA
GAACGGCATCAAGGCCAACTTCAAGATCCGCCACAACATCGAGGACGGCGGCGTGCAGCTCGCCGACCAC
TACCAGCAGAACACCCCCATCGGCGACGGCCCCGTGCTGCTGCCCGACAACCACTACCTGAGCTACCAGT
CCAAGCTGAGCAAAGACCCCAACGAGAAGCGCGATCACATGGTCCTGCTGGAGTTCGTGACCGCCGCCGG
GATCACTCTCGGCATGGACGAGCTGTACAAGTAAGTCGACGGCGCGCCGCGGCCGCGAATTCGATATCAT
AATCAACCTCTGGATTACAAAATTTGTGAAAGATTGACTGGTATTCTTAACTATGTTGCTCCTTTTACGC
TATGTGGATACGCTGCTTTAATGCCTTTGTATCATGCTATTGCTTCCCGTATGGCTTTCATTTTCTCCTC
CTTGTATAAATCCTGGTTAGTTCTTGCCACGGCGGAACTCATCGCCGCCTGCCTTGCCCGCTGCTGGACA
GGGGCTCGGCTGTTGGGCACTGACAATTCCGTGGCTCGAGAGATCTTCGACTGTGCCTTCTAGTTGCCAG
CCATCTGTTGTTTGCCCCTCCCCCGTGCCTTCCTTGACCCTGGAAGGTGCCACTCCCACTGTCCTTTCCT
AATAAAATGAGGAAATTGCATCGCATTGTCTGAGTAGGTGTCATTCTATTCTGGGGGGTGGGGTGGGGCA
GGACAGCAAGGGGGAGGATTGGGAAGACAATAGCAGGCATGAGATCTCACGTGCGGACCGAGCGGCCGCA
GGAACCCCTAGTGATGGAGTTGGCCACTCCCTCTCTGCGCGCTCGCTCGCTCACTGAGGCCGGGCGACCA
AAGGTCGCCCGACGCCCGGGCTTTGCCCGGGCGGCCTCAGTGAGCGAGCGAGCGCGCAGCTGCCTGCAGG
GGCGCCTGATGCGGTATTTTCTCCTTACGCATCTGTGCGGTATTTCACACCGCATA
[95 nt withheld, positions 2087-2181]
T
[46 nt withheld, positions 2183-2228]
C
[141 nt withheld, positions 2230-2370]
CCTTTGACGTTGGAGTCCACGTTCTTT
[37 nt withheld, positions 2398-2434]
ACTCTATCTCGGGCTATTCTTTTGATTTATAAGGGATTTTGCCGATTTCGGTCTATTGGTTAAAAAATGA
GCTGATTTAACAAAAATTTAACGCGAATTTTAACAAAATATTAACGTTTACAATTTTATGGTGCACTCTC
AGTACAATCTGCTCTGATGCCGCATAGTTAAGCCAGCCCCGACACCCGCCAACACCCGCTGACGCGCCCT
GACGGGCTTGTCTGCTCCCGGCATCCGCTTACAGACAAGCTGTGACCGTCTCCGGGAGCTGCATGTGTCA
GAGGTTTTCACCGTCATCACCGAAACGCGCGAGACGAAAGGGCCTCGTGATACGCCTATTTTTATAGGTT
AATGTCATGATAATAATGGTTTCTTAGACGTCAGGTGGCACTTTTCGGGGAAATGTGCGCGGAACCCCTA
TTTGTTTATTTTTCTAAATACATTCAAATATGTATCCGCTCATGAGACAATAACCCTGATAAATGCTTCA
ATAATATTGAAAAAGGAAGAGTATGAGTATTCAACATTTCCGTGTCGCCCTTATTCCCTTTTTTGCGGCA
TTTTGCCTTCCTGTTTTTGCTCACCCAGAAACGCTGGTGAAAGTAAAAGATGCTGAAGATCAGTTGGGTG
CACGAGTGGGTTACATCGAACTGGATCTCAACAGCGGTAAGATCCTTGAGAGTTTTCGCCCCGAAGAACG
TTTTCCAATGATGAGCACTTTTAAAGTTCTGCTATGTGGCGCGGTATTATCCCGTATTGACGCCGGGCAA
GAGCAACTCGGTCGCCGCATACACTATTCTCAGAATGACTTGGTTGAGTACTCACCAGTCACAGAAAAGC
ATCTTACGGATGGCATGACAGTAAGAGAATTATGCAGTGCTGCCATAACCATGAGTGATAACACTGCGGC
CAACTTACTTCTGACAACGATCGGAGGACCGAAGGAGCTAACCGCTTTTTTGCACAACATGGGGGATCAT
GTAACTCGCCTTGATCGTTGGGAACCGGAGCTGAATGAAGCCATACCAAACGACGAGCGTGACACCACGA
TGCCTGTAGCAATGGCAACAACGTTGCGCAAACTATTAACTGGCGAACTACTTACTCTAGCTTCCCGGCA
ACAATTAATAGACTGGATGGAGGCGGATAAAGTTGCAGGACCACTTCTGCGCTCGGCCCTTCCGGCTGGC
TGGTTTATTGCTGATAAATCTGGAGCCGGTGAGCGTGGGTCTCGCGGTATCATTGCAGCACTGGGGCCAG
ATGGTAAGCCCTCCCGTATCGTAGTTATCTACACGACGGGGAGTCAGGCAACTATGGATGAACGAAATAG
ACAGATCGCTGAGATAGGTGCCTCACTGATTAAGCATTGGTAACTGTCAGACCAAGTTTACTCATATATA
CTTTAGATTGATTTAAAACTTCATTTTTAATTTAAAAGGATCTAGGTGAAGATCCTTTTTGATAATCTCA
TGACCAAAATCCCTTAACGTGAGTTTTCGTTCCACTGAGCGTCAGACCCCGTAGAAAAGATCAAAGGATC
TTCTTGAGATCCTTTTTTTCTGCGCGTAATCTGCTGCTTGCAAACAAAAAAACCACCGCTACCAGCGGTG
GTTTGTTTGCCGGATCAAGAGCTACCAACTCTTTTTCCGAAGGTAACTGGCTTCAGCAGAGCGCAGATAC
CAAATACTGTTCTTCTAGTGTAGCCGTAGTTAGGCCACCACTTCAAGAACTCTGTAGCACCGCCTACATA
CCTCGCTCTGCTAATCCTGTTACCAGTGGCTGCTGCCAGTGGCGATAAGTCGTGTCTTACCGGGTTGGAC
TCAAGACGATAGTTACCGGATAAGGCGCAGCGGTCGGGCTGAACGGGGGGTTCGTGCACACAGCCCAGCT
TGGAGCGAACGACCTACACCGAACTGAGATACCTACAGCGTGAGCTATGAGAAAGCGCCACGCTTCCCGA
AGGGAGAAAGGCGGACAGGTATCCGGTAAGCGGCAGGGTCGGAACAGGAGAGCGCACGAGGGAGCTTCCA
GGGGGAAACGCCTGGTATCTTTATAGTCCTGTCGGGTTTCGCCACCTCTGACTTGAGCGTCGATTTTTGT
GATGCTCGTCAGGGGGGCGGAGCCTATGGAAAAACGCCAGCAACGCGGCCTTTTTACGGTTCCTGGCCTT
TTGCTGGCCTTTTGCTCACATGT
